Addgene plasmid #183720: pMX-SHP1C-ires-hCD8
Purpose: Expresses the myc-tagged catalytic domains of wild-type SHP-1.
Depositing lab: Takeshi Tsubata. Depositing organization: Institute of Science Tokyo. Publication: The Protein Tyrosine Phosphatase SHP-1 (PTPN6) but Not CD45 (PTPRC) Is Essential for the Ligand-Mediated Regulation of CD22 in BCR-Ligated B Cells. Alborzian Deh Sheikh A, Akatsu C, Abdu-Allah HHM, Suganuma Y, Imamura A, Ando H, Takematsu H, Ishida H, Tsubata T. J Immunol. 2021 Jun 1;206(11):2544-2551. doi: 10.4049/jimmunol.2100109. Epub 2021 May 14. PubMed 33990399.
Backbone
  Vector backbone: pMXs
  Vector type: Retroviral
Growth in bacteria
  Bacterial resistance: Ampicillin, 100 μg/mL
  Growth temperature: 37°C
  Growth strain: NEB Stable
  Copy number: High Copy
Gene/Insert
  Gene/Insert name: SHP-1 (alt name: PTPN6)
  Species: M. musculus (mouse)
  Mutation: catalitic domain alone
Terms and licenses: Academic/Nonprofit Terms; Industry Terms: Not Available to Industry
How to cite: pMX-SHP1C-ires-hCD8 was a gift from Takeshi Tsubata (Addgene plasmid # 183720 ; http://n2t.net/addgene:183720 ; RRID:Addgene_183720)
