[The description below was written by a language model from this plasmid's Addgene catalogue record and pLannotate feature annotations shown in this document.]
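Description:
pMX-SHP1C-ires-hCD8 is a Moloney murine leukemia virus-based retroviral expression vector built on the pMXs backbone. It is propagated in E. coli as a high-copy plasmid through a ColE1/pUC-type origin of replication and is selected with ampicillin via the β-lactamase gene and its native promoter. The viral portion is flanked by MMLV long terminal repeats. Downstream of the 5' LTR lie the MMLV packaging signal (with a short fragment annotated as MESV Ψ), a truncated gag segment lacking its start codon, and a pol region carrying the splice acceptor. Together these allow the genomic RNA to be encapsidated when gag, pol and env are supplied in trans by a packaging cell line. No separate internal promoter is annotated, so expression of the payload is presumably driven from the 5' LTR. The 3' end is annotated partly as a ΔU3 LTR fragment adjacent to a standard MMLV LTR, which may simply reflect how the annotation software matched the sequence.

The payload is a bicistronic cassette. The first cistron encodes a fragment of mouse SHP-1 (Ptpn6) restricted to the wild-type catalytic phosphatase domain, without the regulatory SH2 regions. The catalogue entry describes it as myc-tagged, although the tag is not separately annotated in the feature table. An EMCV IRES follows and directs translation of a fragment of human CD8A from the same transcript. This can serve as a surface marker for identifying or sorting transduced cells. The associated publication concerns the role of SHP-1 in ligand-mediated regulation of CD22 in B cell receptor-stimulated B cells, consistent with use of the vector to express the isolated phosphatase domain in lymphoid cells.
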