Features (pLannotate 1.2.2; 14 found; start..end, strand, type, name):
     22..615     +  LTR            LTR: long terminal repeat from Moloney murine leukemia virus
    678..877     +  misc_feature   MMLV Ψ: packaging signal of Moloney murine leukemia virus (MMLV)
    929..1017    +  misc_feature   MESV Ψ (fragment): packaging signal of murine embryonic stem cell virus
   1094..1510    +  CDS            gag (truncated): truncated Moloney murine leukemia virus (MMLV) gag gene lacking the start codon
   1520..1894    +  misc_feature   pol region: Moloney murine leukemia virus (MMLV) pol region containing the splice acceptor site
   2166..3338    +  CDS            Ptpn6 (fragment): PTN6_MOUSE - Also known as Hcp, Hcph, Ptp1C. Experimental evidence at protein level: Swiss-Prot protein existence level 1. Modulates signaling by tyrosine phosphorylated cell surface receptors such as KIT and the EGF receptor/EGFR. The SH2 regions may interact with other cellular components to modulate its own phosphatase activity against interacting substrates. Together with MTUS1, induces UBE2V2 expression upon angiotensin II stimulation. Plays a key role in hematopoiesis. From Mus musculus (Mouse).
   3487..3949    +  misc_feature   IRES: internal ribosome entry site (IRES) of the encephalomyocarditis virus (EMCV)
   3963..4571    +  CDS            CD8A (fragment) (sequence partly withheld): CD8A_HUMAN - Also known as MAL. Experimental evidence at protein level: Swiss-Prot protein existence level 1. Integral membrane glycoprotein that plays an essential role in the immune response and serves multiple functions in responses against both external and internal offenses. In T-cells, functions primarily as a coreceptor for MHC class I molecule:peptide complex. The antigens presented by class I peptides are derived from cytosolic proteins while class II derived from extracellular proteins. Interacts simultaneously with the T-cell receptor (TCR) and the MHC class I proteins presented by
   4623..4744    +  LTR            3' LTR (ΔU3) (fragment): self-inactivating 3' long terminal repeat (LTR) from Moloney murine leukemia virus
   4745..5214    +  LTR            LTR: long terminal repeat from Moloney murine leukemia virus
   5280..5332    -  CDS            lacI (fragment): lac repressor; lacI; The lac repressor binds to the lac operator to inhibit transcription in E. coli. This inhibition can be relieved by adding lactose or isopropyl-β-D-thiogalactopyranoside (IPTG).
   5515..6103    -  rep_origin     ori: high-copy-number ColE1/pMB1/pBR322/pUC origin of replication
   6267..7127    -  CDS            AmpR: β-lactamase; bla; confers resistance to ampicillin, carbenicillin, and related antibiotics
   7128..7232    -  promoter       AmpR promoter: bla
>Addgene plasmid #183720 | pMX-SHP1C-ires-hCD8 | depositor full sequence | sequence record 358251 | pMX-SHP1C-ires-hCD8 sequence 7239 bps
CCCGAAAAGTGCCACCTGCATAATGAAAGACCCCACCTGTAGGTTTGGCAAGCTAGCTTAAGTAACGCCA
TTTTGCAAGGCATGGAAAAATACATAACTGAGAATAGAAAAGTTCAGATCAAGGTCAGGAACAGATGGAA
CAGCTGAATATGGGCCAAACAGGATATCTGTGGTAAGCAGTTCCTGCCCCGGCTCAGGGCCAAGAACAGA
TGGAACAGCTGAATATGGGCCAAACAGGATATCTGTGGTAAGCAGTTCCTGCCCCGGCTCAGGGCCAAGA
ACAGATGGTCCCCAGATGCGGTCCAGCCCTCAGCAGTTTCTAGAGAACCATCAGATGTTTCCAGGGTGCC
CCAAGGACCTGAAATGACCCTGTGCCTTATTTGAACTAACCAATCAGTTCGCTTCTCGCTTCTGTTCGCG
CGCTTCTGCTCCCCGAGCTCAATAAAAGAGCCCACAACCCCTCACTCGGCGCGCCAGTCCTCCGATTGAC
TGAGTCGCCCGGGTACCCGTGTATCCAATAAACCCTCTTGCAGTTGCATCCGACTTGTGGTCTCGCTGTT
CCTTGGGAGGGTCTCCTCTGAGTGATTGACTACCCGTCAGCGGGGGTCTTTCATTTGGGGGCTCGTCCGG
GATCGGGAGACCCCTGCCCAGGGACCACCGACCCACCACCGGGAGGTAAGCTGGCCAGCAACTTATCTGT
GTCTGTCCGATTGTCTAGTGTCTATGACTGATTTTATGCGCCTGCGTCGGTACTAGTTAGCTAACTAGCT
CTGTATCTGGCGGACCCGTGGTGGAACTGACGAGTTCGGAACACCCGGCCGCAACCCTGGGAGACGTCCC
AGGGACTTCGGGGGCCGTTTTTGTGGCCCGACCTGAGTCCAAAAATCCCGATCGTTTTGGACTCTTTGGT
GCACCCCCCTAATAGGAGGGATATGTGGTTCTGGTAGGAGACGAGAACCTAAAACAGTTCCCGCCTCCGT
CTGAATTTTTGCTTTCGGTTTGGGACCGAAGCCGCGCCGCGCGTCTTGTCTGCTGCAGCATCGTTCTGTG
TTGTCTCTGTCTGACTGTGTTTCTGTATTTGTCTGAAAATTAGGGCCAGACTGTTACCACTCCCTTAAGT
TTGACCTTAGGTCACTGGAAAGATGTCGAGCGGATCGCTCACAACCAGTCGGTAGATGTCAAGAAGAGAC
GTTGGGTTACCTTCTGCTCTGCAGAATGGCCAACCTTTAACGTCGGATGGCCGCGAGACGGCACCTTTAA
CCGAGACCTCATCACCCAGGTTAAGATCAAGGTCTTTTCACCTGGCCCGCATGGACACCCAGACCAGGTC
CCCTACATCGTGACCTGGGAAGCCTTGGCTTTTGACCCCCCTCCCTGGGTCAAGCCCTTTGTACACCCTA
AGCCTCCGCCTCCTCTTCCTCCATCCGCCCCGTCTCTCCCCCTTGAACCTCCTCGTTCGACCCCGCCTCG
ATCCTCCCTTTATCCAGCCCTCACTCCTTCTCTAGGCGCCCCCATATGGCCATATGAGATCTTATATGGG
GCACCCCCGCCCCTTGTAAACTTCCCTGACCCTGACATGACAAGAGTTACTAACAGCCCCTCTCTCCAAG
CTCACTTACAGGCTCTCTACTTAGTCCAGCACGAAGTCTGGAGACCTCTGGCGGCAGCCTACCAAGAACA
ACTGGACCGACCGGTGGTACCTCACCCTTACCGAGTCGGCGACACAGTGTGGGTCCGCCGACACCAGACT
AAGAACCTAGAACCTCGCTGGAAAGGACCTTACACAGTCCTGCTGACCACCCCCACCGCCCTCAAAGTAG
ACGGCATCGCAGCTTGGATACACGCCGCCCACGTGAAGGCTGCCGACCCCGGGGGTGGACCATCCTCTAG
ACTGCCGGATCTAGCTAGTTAATTAAGGATCCGCCACCATGGGGTCGGAACAGAAACTTATTTCTGAAGA
AGATCTTGAACAGAAACTTATTTCTGAAGAAGATCTTGAACAGAAACTTATTTCTGAAGAAGATCTTGAA
CAGAAACTTATTTCTGAAGAAGATCTTGAACAGAAACTTATTTCTGAAGAAGATCTTGAACAGAAACTTA
TTTCTGAAGAAGATCTTGAACAGAAACTTATTTCTGAAGAAGATCTTCGACCCGGTGGAATCGATGCCTT
TGTCTACCTGCGGCAGCCTTACTACGCTACTCGGGTGAACGCAGCTGACATTGAGAATCGGGTCTTGGAA
CTGAACAAGAAGCAGGAGTCGGAGGACACAGCCAAGGCTGGCTTCTGGGAGGAGTTTGAGAGTCTACAAA
AGCAGGAGGTAAAGAATCTACACCAACGTCTGGAAGGGCAGCGGCCAGAGAACAAGAGCAAGAACCGCTA
CAAGAACATTCTTCCCTTTGACCACAGCCGAGTGATCCTGCAGGGACGTGACAGTAACATCCCAGGCTCT
GACTACATCAATGCCAACTACGTGAAGAACCAGCTGCTAGGTCCAGATGAGAACTCTAAGACCTACATCG
CCAGCCAGGGCTGTCTGGATGCCACAGTCAATGACTTCTGGCAGATGGCTTGGCAGGAGAACACTCGTGT
CATCGTCATGACTACCAGAGAGGTGGAGAAAGGCCGGAACAAATGTGTCCCATACTGGCCCGAGGTGGGC
ACTCAGCGTGTCTATGGTCTCTACTCTGTGACCAACAGTAGGGAGCATGACACAGCAGAATACAAACTGC
GAACATTACAGATCTCCCCACTAGACAATGGGGACCTGGTTCGGGAGATATGGCACTACCAGTACCTGAG
CTGGCCTGACCATGGGGTTCCCAGTGAGCCTGGGGGTGTCCTCAGCTTTCTGGATCAGATCAACCAGCGA
CAGGAAAGTTTGCCTCATGCAGGGCCCATCATTGTGCATTGCAGCGCTGGCATCGGCCGCACGGGCACCA
TCATCGTCATTGATATGCTTATGGAAAGCATCTCCACCAAGGGGCTAGACTGTGACATTGATATCCAGAA
GACCATCCAGATGGTACGAGCACAGCGCTCCGGCATGGTGCAGACCGAGGCCCAGTACAAGTTTATTTAC
GTGGCCATTGCCCAGTTCATCGAAACGACCAAGAAGAAACTGGAGATCATACAATCCCAGAAGGGCCAGG
AGTCGGAGTATGGGAATATCACGTACCCTCCCGCTGTGAGGAGTGCCCACGCCAAAGCCTCGCGTACTTC
CTCCAAGCACAAGGAGGAGGTGTACGAAAACGTGCATAGCAAGAGCAAGAAGGAAGAGAAAGTAAAGAAG
CAGCGGTCGGCAGACAAGGAGAAGAACAAAGGTTCTCTCAAGAGGAAGTGACGCCGCGGCCGCTACGTAA
ATTCCGCCCCCCCCCCCCCTCTCCCTCCCCCCCCCCTAACGTTACTGGCCGAAGCCGCTTGGAATAAGGC
CGGTGTGCGTTTGTCTATATGTTATTTTCCACCATATTGCCGTCTTTTGGCAATGTGAGGGCCCGGAAAC
CTGGCCCTGTCTTCTTGACGAGCATTCCTAGGGGTCTTTCCCCTCTCGCCAAAGGAATGCAAGGTCTGTT
GAATGTCGTGAAGGAAGCAGTTCCTCTGGAAGCTTCTTGAAGACAAACAACGTCTGTAGCGACCCTTTGC
AGGCAGCGGAACCCCCCACCTGGCGACAGGTGCCTCTGCGGCCAAAAGCCACGTGTATAAGATACACCTG
CAAAGGCGGCACAACCCCAGTGCCACGTTGTGAGTTGGATAGTTGTGGAAAGAGTCAAATGGCTCTCCTC
AAGCGTATTCAACAAGGGGCTGAAGGATGCCCAGAAGGTACCCCATTGTATGGGATCTGATCTGGGGCCT
CGGTGCACATGCTTTACATGTGTTTAGTCGAGGTTAAAAAAACGTCTAGGCCCCCCGAACCACGGGGACG
TGGTTTTCCTTTGAAAAACACGATGATAATATGGCCACAACCATGGCCTTACCAGTGACCGCCTTGCTCC
TGCCGCTGGCCTTGCTGCTCCACGCCGCCAGGCCG
[360 nt withheld, positions 4026-4385]
GCGCCGCGACCACCAACACCGGCGCCCACCATCGCGTCGCAGCCCCTGTCCCTGCGCCCAGAGGCGTGCC
GGCCAGCGGCGGGGGGCGCAGTGCACACGAGGGGGCTGGACTTCGCCTGTGATATCTACATCTGGGCGCC
CTTGGCCGGGACTTGTGGGGTCCTTCTCCTGTCACTGGTTATCACCTAACTCGACGATAAAATAAAAGAT
TTTATTTAGTCTCCAGAAAAAGGGGGGAATGAAAGACCCCACCTGTAGGTTTGGCAAGCTAGCTTAAGTA
ACGCCATTTTGCAAGGCATGGAAAAATACATAACTGAGAATAGAGAAGTTCAGATCAAGGTCAGGAACAG
ATGGAACAGCTGAATATGGGCCAAACAGGATATCTGTGGTAAGCAGTTCCTGCCCCGGCTCAGGGCCAAG
AACAGATGGAACAGCTGAATATGGGCCAAACAGGATATCTGTGGTAAGCAGTTCCTGCCCCGGCTCAGGG
CCAAGAACAGATGGTCCCCAGATGCGGTCCAGCCCTCAGCAGTTTCTAGAGAACCATCAGATGTTTCCAG
GGTGCCCCAAGGACCTGAAATGACCCTGTGCCTTATTTGAACTAACCAATCAGTTCGCTTCTCGCTTCTG
TTCGCGCGCTTCTGCTCCCCGAGCTCAATAAAAGAGCCCACAACCCCTCACTCGGGGCGCCAGTCCTCCG
ATTGACTGAGTCGCCCGGGTACCCGTGTATCCAATAAACCCTCTTGCAGTTGCATCCGACTTGTGGTCTC
GCTGTTCCTTGGGAGGGTCTCCTCTGAGTGATTGACTACCCGTCAGCGGGGGTCTTTCACATGCAGCATG
TATCAAAATTAATTTGGTTTTTTTTCTTAAGTATTTACATTAAATGGCCATAGTTGCATTAATGAATCGG
CCAACGCGCGGGGAGAGGCGGTTTGCGTATTGGGCGCTCTTCCGCTTCCTCGCTCACTGACTCGCTGCGC
TCGGTCGTTCGGCTGCGGCGAGCGGTATCAGCTCACTCAAAGGCGGTAATACGGTTATCCACAGAATCAG
GGGATAACGCAGGAAAGAACATGTGAGCAAAAGGCCAGCAAAAGGCCAGGAACCGTAAAAAGGCCGCGTT
GCTGGCGTTTTTCCATAGGCTCCGCCCCCCTGACGAGCATCACAAAAATCGACGCTCAAGTCAGAGGTGG
CGAAACCCGACAGGACTATAAAGATACCAGGCGTTTCCCCCTGGAAGCTCCCTCGTGCGCTCTCCTGTTC
CGACCCTGCCGCTTACCGGATACCTGTCCGCCTTTCTCCCTTCGGGAAGCGTGGCGCTTTCTCATAGCTC
ACGCTGTAGGTATCTCAGTTCGGTGTAGGTCGTTCGCTCCAAGCTGGGCTGTGTGCACGAACCCCCCGTT
CAGCCCGACCGCTGCGCCTTATCCGGTAACTATCGTCTTGAGTCCAACCCGGTAAGACACGACTTATCGC
CACTGGCAGCAGCCACTGGTAACAGGATTAGCAGAGCGAGGTATGTAGGCGGTGCTACAGAGTTCTTGAA
GTGGTGGCCTAACTACGGCTACACTAGAAGAACAGTATTTGGTATCTGCGCTCTGCTGAAGCCAGTTACC
TTCGGAAAAAGAGTTGGTAGCTCTTGATCCGGCAAACAAACCACCGCTGGTAGCGGTGGTTTTTTTGTTT
GCAAGCAGCAGATTACGCGCAGAAAAAAAGGATCTCAAGAAGATCCTTTGATCTTTTCTACGGGGTCTGA
CGCTCAGTGGAACGAAAACTCACGTTAAGGGATTTTGGTCATGAGATTATCAAAAAGGATCTTCACCTAG
ATCCTTTTGCGGCCGGCCGCAAATCAATCTAAAGTATATATGAGTAAACTTGGTCTGACAGTTACCAATG
CTTAATCAGTGAGGCACCTATCTCAGCGATCTGTCTATTTCGTTCATCCATAGTTGCCTGACTCCCCGTC
GTGTAGATAACTACGATACGGGAGGGCTTACCATCTGGCCCCAGTGCTGCAATGATACCGCGAGACCCAC
GCTCACCGGCTCCAGATTTATCAGCAATAAACCAGCCAGCCGGAAGGGCCGAGCGCAGAAGTGGTCCTGC
AACTTTATCCGCCTCCATCCAGTCTATTAATTGTTGCCGGGAAGCTAGAGTAAGTAGTTCGCCAGTTAAT
AGTTTGCGCAACGTTGTTGCCATTGCTACAGGCATCGTGGTGTCACGCTCGTCGTTTGGTATGGCTTCAT
TCAGCTCCGGTTCCCAACGATCAAGGCGAGTTACATGATCCCCCATGTTGTGCAAAAAAGCGGTTAGCTC
CTTCGGTCCTCCGATCGTTGTCAGAAGTAAGTTGGCCGCAGTGTTATCACTCATGGTTATGGCAGCACTG
CATAATTCTCTTACTGTCATGCCATCCGTAAGATGCTTTTCTGTGACTGGTGAGTACTCAACCAAGTCAT
TCTGAGAATAGTGTATGCGGCGACCGAGTTGCTCTTGCCCGGCGTCAATACGGGATAATACCGCGCCACA
TAGCAGAACTTTAAAAGTGCTCATCATTGGAAAACGTTCTTCGGGGCGAAAACTCTCAAGGATCTTACCG
CTGTTGAGATCCAGTTCGATGTAACCCACTCGTGCACCCAACTGATCTTCAGCATCTTTTACTTTCACCA
GCGTTTCTGGGTGAGCAAAAACAGGAAGGCAAAATGCCGCAAAAAAGGGAATAAGGGCGACACGGAAATG
TTGAATACTCATACTCTTCCTTTTTCAATATTATTGAAGCATTTATCAGGGTTATTGTCTCATGAGCGGA
TACATATTTGAATGTATTTAGAAAAATAAACAAATAGGGGTTCCGCGCACATTT
